>Addgene plasmid #86365 | PX458_RFXANK_2 | addgene partial sequence | sequence record 170964 | Addgene Partial NGS Result
GACTATAAGGACCACGACGGAGACTACAAGGATCATGATATTGATTACAAAGACGATGACGATAAGATGG
CCCCAAAGAAGAAGCGGAAGGTCGGTATCCACGGAGTCCCAGCAGCCGACAAGAAGTACAGCATCGGCCT
GGACATCGGCACCAACTCTGTGGGCTGGGCCGTGATCACCGACGAGTACAAGGTGCCCAGCAAGAAATTC
AAGGTGCTGGGCAACACCGACCGGCACAGCATCAAGAAGAACCTGATCGGAGCCCTGCTGTTCGACAGCG
GCGAAACAGCCGAGGCCACCCGGCTGAAGAGAACCGCCAGAAGAAGATACACCAGACGGAAGAACCGGAT
CTGCTATCTGCAAGAGATCTTCAGCAACGAGATGGCCAAGGTGGACGACAGCTTCTTCCACAGACTGGAA
GAGTCCTTCCTGGTGGAAGAGGATAAGAAGCACGAGCGGCACCCCATCTTCGGCAACATCGTGGACGAGG
TGGCCTACCACGAGAAGTACCCCACCATCTACCACCTGAGAAAGAAACTGGTGGACAGCACCGACAAGGC
CGACCTGCGGCTGATCTATCTGGCCCTGGCCCACATGATCAAGTTCCGGGGCCACTTCCTGATCGAGGGC
GACCTGAACCCCGACAACAGCGACGTGGACAAGCTGTTCATCCAGCTGGTGCAGACCTACAACCAGCTGT
TCGAGGAAAACCCCATCAACGCCAGCGGCGTGGACGCCAAGGCCATCCTGTCTGCCAGACTGAGCAAGAG
CAGACGGCTGGAAAATCTGATCGCCCAGCTGCCCGGCGAGAAGAAGAATGGCCTGTTCGGAAACCTGATT
GCCCTGAGCCTGGGCCTGACCCCCAACTTCAAGAGCAACTTCGACCTGGCCGAGGATGCCAAACTGCAGC
TGAGCAAGGACACCTACGACGACGACCTGGACAACCTGCTGGCCCAGATCGGCGACCAGTACGCCGACCT
GTTTCTGGCCGCCAAGAACCTGTCCGACGCCATCCTGCTGAGCGACATCCTGAGAGTGAACACCGAGATC
ACCAAGGCCCCCCTGAGCGCCTCTATGATCAAGAGATACGACGAGCACCACCAGGACCTGACCCTGCTGA
AAGCTCTCGTGCGGCAGCAGCTGCCTGAGAAGTACAAAGAGATTTTCTTCGACCAGAGCAAGAACGGCTA
CGCCGGCTACATTGACGGCGGAGCCAGCCAGGAAGAGTTCTACAAGTTCATCAAGCCCATCCTGGAAAAG
ATGGACGGCACCGAGGAACTGCTCGTGAAGCTGAACAGAGAGGACCTGCTGCGGAAGCAGCGGACCTTCG
ACAACGGCAGCATCCCCCACCAGATCCACCTGGGAGAGCTGCACGCCATTCTGCGGCGGCAGGAAGATTT
TTACCCATTCCTGAAGGACAACCGGGAAAAGATCGAGAAGATCCTGACCTTCCGCATCCCCTACTACGTG
GGCCCTCTGGCCAGGGGAAACAGCAGATTCGCCTGGATGACCAGAAAGAGCGAGGAAACCATCACCCCCT
GGAACTTCGAGGAAGTGGTGGACAAGGGCGCTTCCGCCCAGAGCTTCATCGAGCGGATGACCAACTTCGA
TAAGAACCTGCCCAACGAGAAGGTGCTGCCCAAGCACAGCCTGCTGTACGAGTACTTCACCGTGTATAAC
GAGCTGACCAAAGTGAAATACGTGACCGAGGGAATGAGAAAGCCCGCCTTCCTGAGCGGCGAGCAGAAAA
AGGCCATCGTGGACCTGCTGTTCAAGACCAACCGGAAAGTGACCGTGAAGCAGCTGAAAGAGGACTACTT
CAAGAAAATCGAGTGCTTCGACTCCGTGGAAATCTCCGGCGTGGAAGATCGGTTCAACGCCTCCCTGGGC
ACATACCACGATCTGCTGAAAATTATCAAGGACAAGGACTTCCTGGACAATGAGGAAAACGAGGACATTC
TGGAAGATATCGTGCTGACCCTGACACTGTTTGAGGACAGAGAGATGATCGAGGAACGGCTGAAAACCTA
TGCCCACCTGTTCGACGACAAAGTGATGAAGCAGCTGAAGCGGCGGAGATACACCGGCTGGGGCAGGCTG
AGCCGGAAGCTGATCAACGGCATCCGGGACAAGCAGTCCGGCAAGACAATCCTGGATTTCCTGAAGTCCG
ACGGCTTCGCCAACAGAAACTTCATGCAGCTGATCCACGACGACAGCCTGACCTTTAAAGAGGACATCCA
GAAAGCCCAGGTGTCCGGCCAGGGCGATAGCCTGCACGAGCACATTGCCAATCTGGCCGGCAGCCCCGCC
ATTAAGAAGGGCATCCTGCAGACAGTGAAGGTGGTGGACGAGCTCGTGAAAGTGATGGGCCGGCACAAGC
CCGAGAACATCGTGATCGAAATGGCCAGAGAGAACCAGACCACCCAGAAGGGACAGAAGAACAGCCGCGA
GAGAATGAAGCGGATCGAAGAGGGCATCAAAGAGCTGGGCAGCCAGATCCTGAAAGAACACCCCGTGGAA
AACACCCAGCTGCAGAACGAGAAGCTGTACCTGTACTACCTGCAGAATGGGCGGGATATGTACGTGGACC
AGGAACTGGACATCAACCGGCTGTCCGACTACGATGTGGACCATATCGTGCCTCAGAGCTTTCTGAAGGA
CGACTCCATCGACAACAAGGTGCTGACCAGAAGCGACAAGAACCGGGGCAAGAGCGACAACGTGCCCTCC
GAAGAGGTCGTGAAGAAGATGAAGAACTACTGGCGGCAGCTGCTGAACGCCAAGCTGATTACCCAGAGAA
AGTTCGACAATCTGACCAAGGCCGAGAGAGGCGGCCTGAGCGAACTGGATAAGGCCGGCTTCATCAAGAG
ACAGCTGGTGGAAACCCGGCAGATCACAAAGCACGTGGCACAGATCCTGGACTCCCGGATGAACACTAAG
TACGACGAGAATGACAAGCTGATCCGGGAAGTGAAAGTGATCACCCTGAAGTCCAAGCTGGTGTCCGATT
TCCGGAAGGATTTCCAGTTTTACAAAGTGCGCGAGATCAACAACTACCACCACGCCCACGACGCCTACCT
GAACGCCGTCGTGGGAACCGCCCTGATCAAAAAGTACCCTAAGCTGGAAAGCGAGTTCGTGTACGGCGAC
TACAAGGTGTACGACGTGCGGAAGATGATCGCCAAGAGCGAGCAGGAAATCGGCAAGGCTACCGCCAAGT
ACTTCTTCTACAGCAACATCATGAACTTTTTCAAGACCGAGATTACCCTGGCCAACGGCGAGATCCGGAA
GCGGCCTCTGATCGAGACAAACGGCGAAACCGGGGAGATCGTGTGGGATAAGGGCCGGGATTTTGCCACC
GTGCGGAAAGTGCTGAGCATGCCCCAAGTGAATATCGTGAAAAAGACCGAGGTGCAGACAGGCGGCTTCA
GCAAAGAGTCTATCCTGCCCAAGAGGAACAGCGATAAGCTGATCGCCAGAAAGAAGGACTGGGACCCTAA
GAAGTACGGCGGCTTCGACAGCCCCACCGTGGCCTATTCTGTGCTGGTGGTGGCCAAAGTGGAAAAGGGC
AAGTCCAAGAAACTGAAGAGTGTGAAAGAGCTGCTGGGGATCACCATCATGGAAAGAAGCAGCTTCGAGA
AGAATCCCATCGACTTTCTGGAAGCCAAGGGCTACAAAGAAGTGAAAAAGGACCTGATCATCAAGCTGCC
TAAGTACTCCCTGTTCGAGCTGGAAAACGGCCGGAAGAGAATGCTGGCCTCTGCCGGCGAACTGCAGAAG
GGAAACGAACTGGCCCTGCCCTCCAAATATGTGAACTTCCTGTACCTGGCCAGCCACTATGAGAAGCTGA
AGGGCTCCCCCGAGGATAATGAGCAGAAACAGCTGTTTGTGGAACAGCACAAGCACTACCTGGACGAGAT
CATCGAGCAGATCAGCGAGTTCTCCAAGAGAGTGATCCTGGCCGACGCTAATCTGGACAAAGTGCTGTCC
GCCTACAACAAGCACCGGGATAAGCCCATCAGAGAGCAGGCCGAGAATATCATCCACCTGTTTACCCTGA
CCAATCTGGGAGCCCCTGCCGCCTTCAAGTACTTTGACACCACCATCGACCGGAAGAGGTACACCAGCAC
CAAAGAGGTGCTGGACGCCACCCTGATCCACCAGAGCATCACCGGCCTGTACGAGACACGGATCGACCTG
TCTCAGCTGGGAGGCGACAAAAGGCCGGCGGCCACGAAAAAGGCCGGCCAGGCAAAAAAGAAAAAGGAAT
TCGGCAGTGGAGAGGGCAGAGGAAGTCTGCTAACATGCGGTGACGTCGAGGAGAATCCTGGCCCAGTGAG
CAAGGGCGAGGAGCTGTTCACCGGGGTGGTGCCCATCCTGGTCGAGCTGGACGGCGACGTAAACGGCCAC
AAGTTCAGCGTGTCCGGCGAGGGCGAGGGCGATGCCACCTACGGCAAGCTGACCCTGAAGTTCATCTGCA
CCACCGGCAAGCTGCCCGTGCCCTGGCCCACCCTCGTGACCACCCTGACCTACGGCGTGCAGTGCTTCAG
CCGCTACCCCGACCACATGAAGCAGCACGACTTCTTCAAGTCCGCCATGCCCGAAGGCTACGTCCAGGAG
CGCACCATCTTCTTCAAGGACGACGGCAACTACAAGACCCGCGCCGAGGTGAAGTTCGAGGGCGACACCC
TGGTGAACCGCATCGAGCTGAAGGGCATCGACTTCAAGGAGGACGGCAACATCCTGGGGCACAAGCTGGA
GTACAACTACAACAGCCACAACGTCTATATCATGGCCGACAAGCAGAAGAACGGCATCAAGGTGAACTTC
AAGATCCGCCACAACATCGAGGACGGCAGCGTGCAGCTCGCCGACCACTACCAGCAGAACACCCCCATCG
GCGACGGCCCCGTGCTGCTGCCCGACAACCACTACCTGAGCACCCAGTCCGCCCTGAGCAAAGACCCCAA
CGAGAAGCGCGATCACATGGTCCTGCTGGAGTTCGTGACCGCCGCCGGGATCACTCTCGGCATGGACGAG
CTGTACAAGGAATTCTAACTAGAGCTCGCTGATCAGCCTCGACTGTGCCTTCTAGTTGCCAGCCATCTGT
TGTTTGCCCCTCCCCCGTGCCTTCCTTGACCCTGGAAGGTGCCACTCCCACTGTCCTTTCCTAATAAAAT
GAGGAAATTGCATCGCATTGTCTGAGTAGGTGTCATTCTATTCTGGGGGGTGGGGTGGGGCAGGACAGCA
AGGGGGAGGATTGGGAAGAGAATAGCAGGCATGCTGGGGAGCGGCCGCAGGAACCCCTAGTGATGGAGTT
GGCCACTCCCTCTCTGCGCGCTCGCTCGCTCACTGAGGCCGGGCGACCAAAGGTCGCCCGACGCCCGGGC
TTTGCCCGGGCGGCCTCAGTGAGCGAGCGAGCGCGCAGCTGCCTGCAGGGGCGCCTGATGCGGTATTTTC
TCCTTACGCATCTGTGCGGTATTTCACACCGCATA
[95 nt withheld, positions 5496-5590]
T
[46 nt withheld, positions 5592-5637]
C
[141 nt withheld, positions 5639-5779]
CCTTTGACGTTGGAGTCCACGTTCTTT
[37 nt withheld, positions 5807-5843]
ACTCTATCTCGGGCTATTCTTTTGATTTATAAGGGATTTTGCCGATTTCGGTCTATTGGTTAAAAAATGA
GCTGATTTAACAAAAATTTAACGCGAATTTTAACAAAATATTAACGTTTACAATTTTATGGTGCACTCTC
AGTACAATCTGCTCTGATGCCGCATAGTTAAGCCAGCCCCGACACCCGCCAACACCCGCTGACGCGCCCT
GACGGGCTTGTCTGCTCCCGGCATCCGCTTACAGACAAGCTGTGACCGTCTCCGGGAGCTGCATGTGTCA
GAGGTTTTCACCGTCATCACCGAAACGCGCGAGACGAAAGGGCCTCGTGATACGCCTATTTTTATAGGTT
AATGTCATGATAATAATGGTTTCTTAGACGTCAGGTGGCACTTTTCGGGGAAATGTGCGCGGAACCCCTA
TTTGTTTATTTTTCTAAATACATTCAAATATGTATCCGCTCATGAGACAATAACCCTGATAAATGCTTCA
ATAATATTGAAAAAGGAAGAGTATGAGTATTCAACATTTCCGTGTCGCCCTTATTCCCTTTTTTGCGGCA
TTTTGCCTTCCTGTTTTTGCTCACCCAGAAACGCTGGTGAAAGTAAAAGATGCTGAAGATCAGTTGGGTG
CACGAGTGGGTTACATCGAACTGGATCTCAACAGCGGTAAGATCCTTGAGAGTTTTCGCCCCGAAGAACG
TTTTCCAATGATGAGCACTTTTAAAGTTCTGCTATGTGGCGCGGTATTATCCCGTATTGACGCCGGGCAA
GAGCAACTCGGTCGCCGCATACACTATTCTCAGAATGACTTGGTTGAGTACTCACCAGTCACAGAAAAGC
ATCTTACGGATGGCATGACAGTAAGAGAATTATGCAGTGCTGCCATAACCATGAGTGATAACACTGCGGC
CAACTTACTTCTGACAACGATCGGAGGACCGAAGGAGCTAACCGCTTTTTTGCACAACATGGGGGATCAT
GTAACTCGCCTTGATCGTTGGGAACCGGAGCTGAATGAAGCCATACCAAACGACGAGCGTGACACCACGA
TGCCTGTAGCAATGGCAACAACGTTGCGCAAACTATTAACTGGCGAACTACTTACTCTAGCTTCCCGGCA
ACAATTAATAGACTGGATGGAGGCGGATAAAGTTGCAGGACCACTTCTGCGCTCGGCCCTTCCGGCTGGC
TGGTTTATTGCTGATAAATCTGGAGCCGGTGAGCGTGGAAGCCGCGGTATCATTGCAGCACTGGGGCCAG
ATGGTAAGCCCTCCCGTATCGTAGTTATCTACACGACGGGGAGTCAGGCAACTATGGATGAACGAAATAG
ACAGATCGCTGAGATAGGTGCCTCACTGATTAAGCATTGGTAACTGTCAGACCAAGTTTACTCATATATA
CTTTAGATTGATTTAAAACTTCATTTTTAATTTAAAAGGATCTAGGTGAAGATCCTTTTTGATAATCTCA
TGACCAAAATCCCTTAACGTGAGTTTTCGTTCCACTGAGCGTCAGACCCCGTAGAAAAGATCAAAGGATC
TTCTTGAGATCCTTTTTTTCTGCGCGTAATCTGCTGCTTGCAAACAAAAAAACCACCGCTACCAGCGGTG
GTTTGTTTGCCGGATCAAGAGCTACCAACTCTTTTTCCGAAGGTAACTGGCTTCAGCAGAGCGCAGATAC
CAAATACTGTTCTTCTAGTGTAGCCGTAGTTAGGCCACCACTTCAAGAACTCTGTAGCACCGCCTACATA
CCTCGCTCTGCTAATCCTGTTACCAGTGGCTGCTGCCAGTGGCGATAAGTCGTGTCTTACCGGGTTGGAC
TCAAGACGATAGTTACCGGATAAGGCGCAGCGGTCGGGCTGAACGGGGGGTTCGTGCACACAGCCCAGCT
TGGAGCGAACGACCTACACCGAACTGAGATACCTACAGCGTGAGCTATGAGAAAGCGCCACGCTTCCCGA
AGGGAGAAAGGCGGACAGGTATCCGGTAAGCGGCAGGGTCGGAACAGGAGAGCGCACGAGGGAGCTTCCA
GGGGGAAACGCCTGGTATCTTTATAGTCCTGTCGGGTTTCGCCACCTCTGACTTGAGCGTCGATTTTTGT
GATGCTCGTCAGGGGGGCGGAGCCTATGGAAAAACGCCAGCAACGCGGCCTTTTTACGGTTCCTGGCCTT
TTGCTGGCCTTTTGCTCACATGTGAGGGCCTATTTCCCATGATTCCTTCATATTTGCATATACGATACAA
GGCTGTTAGAGAGATAATTGGAATTAATTTGACTGTAAACACAAAGATATTAGTACAAAATACGTGACGT
AGAAAGTAATAATTTCTTGGGTAGTTTGCAGTTTTAAAATTATGTTTTAAAATGGACTATCATATGCTTA
CCGTAACTTGAAAGTATTTCGATTTCTTGGCTTTATATATCTTGTGGAAAGGACGAAACACCGCCCGCTG
ACCCTGAGTGAGTTTTAGAGCTAGAAATAGCAAGTTAAAATAAGGCTAGTCCGTTATCAACTTGAAAAAG
TGGCACCGAGTCGGTGCTTTTTTGTTTTAGAGCTAGAAATAGCAAGTTAAAATAAGGCTAGTCCGTTTTT
AGCGCGTGCGCCAATTCTGCAGACAAATGGCTCTAGAGGTACC
