[The description below was written by a language model from this plasmid's Addgene catalogue record.]
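Description:
PX458_RFXANK_2 is a CRISPR plasmid built on the PX458 backbone and carrying a single guide RNA directed against the 3' end of the human RFXANK gene (also known as ANKRA1, BLS or RFX-B). The guide sequence was introduced by Gibson cloning. The plasmid is maintained in E. coli as a high-copy construct under ampicillin selection. No feature table accompanies the record, so the promoters, the nuclease cassette and any reporter are not itemised. PX458 is generally known as an all-in-one mammalian expression vector in which a U6 promoter drives the guide RNA scaffold and a separate cassette expresses SpCas9 linked through a 2A peptide to GFP, which allows transfected cells to be identified or sorted. Those details come from general knowledge of the backbone rather than from this entry.

The construct belongs to a CRISPR-based epitope tagging system designed to add a tag, currently FLAG, to endogenous proteins. Targeting the 3' end of the gene is consistent with cutting near the end of the RFXANK coding region so that a tag can be inserted at the C-terminus of the native protein by homology-directed repair from a separately supplied donor, although the record does not describe the donor. The associated work uses such tagged endogenous DNA-binding proteins for ChIP-seq with a standard anti-tag antibody, avoiding the need for a factor-specific antibody. The "_2" in the name suggests it may be one of several guides designed for this locus, but the record does not say so.
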