Addgene plasmid #86365: PX458_RFXANK_2
Purpose: Encodes gRNA for 3' target of human RFXANK
Depositing lab: Eric Mendenhall & Richard M. Myers. Depositing organization: University of Alabama in Huntsville. Publication: CETCh-seq: CRISPR epitope tagging ChIP-seq of DNA-binding proteins. Savic D, Partridge EC, Newberry KM, Smith SB, Meadows SK, Roberts BS, Mackiewicz M, Mendenhall EM, Myers RM. Genome Res. 2015 Sep 9. 10.1101/gr.193540.115 PubMed 26355004.
Backbone
  Vector backbone: PX458
  Vector type: CRISPR
Growth in bacteria
  Bacterial resistance: Ampicillin, 100 μg/mL
  Growth temperature: 37°C
  Growth strain: DH5alpha
  Copy number: High Copy
Gene/Insert
  Gene/Insert name: gRNA against RFXANK
  gRNA/shRNA sequence: GCCCGCTGACCCTGAGTGA
  Species: H. sapiens (human)
  Entrez Gene: RFXANK (a.k.a. ANKRA1, BLS, F14150_1, RFX-B)
  Cloning method: Gibson Cloning
  Sequencing primers: 5′ pBR322ori-F
Terms and licenses: Academic/Nonprofit Terms; Industry Terms: Not Available to Industry
Depositor comments: Note: This plasmid is part of the Mendenhall and Meyers CRISPR-based Tagging system to add a tag (currently using FLAG) to endogenous proteins. Please see https://www.addgene.org/crispr/tagging/ for more details.
How to cite: PX458_RFXANK_2 was a gift from Eric Mendenhall & Richard M. Myers (Addgene plasmid # 86365 ; http://n2t.net/addgene:86365 ; RRID:Addgene_86365)
